>Addgene plasmid #129041 | pSpdCas9-hudTET1CD-T2A-mCherry(PX458)-SghuTSDR-1 | depositor full sequence | sequence record 247387 | pSpdCas9-hudTET1CD-T2A-mCherry(PX458)-SghuTSDR-1 sequence 11406 bps
GAGGGCCTATTTCCCATGATTCCTTCATATTTGCATATACGATACAAGGCTGTTAGAGAGATAATTGGAA
TTAATTTGACTGTAAACACAAAGATATTAGTACAAAATACGTGACGTAGAAAGTAATAATTTCTTGGGTA
GTTTGCAGTTTTAAAATTATGTTTTAAAATGGACTATCATATGCTTACCGTAACTTGAAAGTATTTCGAT
TTCTTGGCTTTATATATCTTGTGGAAAGGACGAAACACCGTCTGTGGTTTTGAGATTCTGTTTTAGAGCT
AGAAATAGCAAGTTAAAATAAGGCTAGTCCGTTATCAACTTGAAAAAGTGGCACCGAGTCGGTGCTTTTT
TGTTTTAGAGCTAGAAATAGCAAGTTAAAATAAGGCTAGTCCGTTTTTAGCGCGTGCGCCAATTCTGCAG
ACAAATGGCTCTAGAGGTACCCGTTACATAACTTACGGTAAATGGCCCGCCTGGCTGACCGCCCAACGAC
CCCCGCCCATTGACGTCAATAGTAACGCCAATAGGGACTTTCCATTGACGTCAATGGGTGGAGTATTTAC
GGTAAACTGCCCACTTGGCAGTACATCAAGTGTATCATATGCCAAGTACGCCCCCTATTGACGTCAATGA
CGGTAAATGGCCCGCCTGGCATTGTGCCCAGTACATGACCTTATGGGACTTTCCTACTTGGCAGTACATC
TACGTATTAGTCATCGCTATTACCATGGTCGAGGTGAGCCCCACGTTCTGCTTCACTCTCCCCATCTCCC
CCCCCTCCCCACCCCCAATTTTGTATTTATTTATTTTTTAATTATTTTGTGCAGCGATGGGGGCGGGGGG
GGGGGGGGGGCGCGCGCCAGGCGGGGCGGGGCGGGGCGAGGGGCGGGGCGGGGCGAGGCGGAGAGGTGCG
GCGGCAGCCAATCAGAGCGGCGCGCTCCGAAAGTTTCCTTTTATGGCGAGGCGGCGGCGGCGGCGGCCCT
ATAAAAAGCGAAGCGCGCGGCGGGCGGGAGTCGCTGCGACGCTGCCTTCGCCCCGTGCCCCGCTCCGCCG
CCGCCTCGCGCCGCCCGCCCCGGCTCTGACTGACCGCGTTACTCCCACAGGTGAGCGGGCGGGACGGCCC
TTCTCCTCCGGGCTGTAATTAGCTGAGCAAGAGGTAAGGGTTTAAGGGATGGTTGGTTGGTGGGGTATTA
ATGTTTAATTACCTGGAGCACCTGCCTGAAATCACTTTTTTTCAGGTTGGACCGGTGCCACCATGTACCC
ATACGATGTTCCAGATTACGCTTCGCCGAAGAAAAAGCGCAAGGTCGAAGCGTCCGACAAGAAGTACAGC
ATCGGCCTGGCCATCGGCACCAACTCTGTGGGCTGGGCCGTGATCACCGACGAGTACAAGGTGCCCAGCA
AGAAATTCAAGGTGCTGGGCAACACCGACCGGCACAGCATCAAGAAGAACCTGATCGGAGCCCTGCTGTT
CGACAGCGGCGAAACAGCCGAGGCCACCCGGCTGAAGAGAACCGCCAGAAGAAGATACACCAGACGGAAG
AACCGGATCTGCTATCTGCAAGAGATCTTCAGCAACGAGATGGCCAAGGTGGACGACAGCTTCTTCCACA
GACTGGAAGAGTCCTTCCTGGTGGAAGAGGATAAGAAGCACGAGCGGCACCCCATCTTCGGCAACATCGT
GGACGAGGTGGCCTACCACGAGAAGTACCCCACCATCTACCACCTGAGAAAGAAACTGGTGGACAGCACC
GACAAGGCCGACCTGCGGCTGATCTATCTGGCCCTGGCCCACATGATCAAGTTCCGGGGCCACTTCCTGA
TCGAGGGCGACCTGAACCCCGACAACAGCGACGTGGACAAGCTGTTCATCCAGCTGGTGCAGACCTACAA
CCAGCTGTTCGAGGAAAACCCCATCAACGCCAGCGGCGTGGACGCCAAGGCCATCCTGTCTGCCAGACTG
AGCAAGAGCAGACGGCTGGAAAATCTGATCGCCCAGCTGCCCGGCGAGAAGAAGAATGGCCTGTTCGGCA
ACCTGATTGCCCTGAGCCTGGGCCTGACCCCCAACTTCAAGAGCAACTTCGACCTGGCCGAGGATGCCAA
ACTGCAGCTGAGCAAGGACACCTACGACGACGACCTGGACAACCTGCTGGCCCAGATCGGCGACCAGTAC
GCCGACCTGTTTCTGGCCGCCAAGAACCTGTCCGACGCCATCCTGCTGAGCGACATCCTGAGAGTGAACA
CCGAGATCACCAAGGCCCCCCTGAGCGCCTCTATGATCAAGAGATACGACGAGCACCACCAGGACCTGAC
CCTGCTGAAAGCTCTCGTGCGGCAGCAGCTGCCTGAGAAGTACAAAGAGATTTTCTTCGACCAGAGCAAG
AACGGCTACGCCGGCTACATTGACGGCGGAGCCAGCCAGGAAGAGTTCTACAAGTTCATCAAGCCCATCC
TGGAAAAGATGGACGGCACCGAGGAACTGCTCGTGAAGCTGAACAGAGAGGACCTGCTGCGGAAGCAGCG
GACCTTCGACAACGGCAGCATCCCCCACCAGATCCACCTGGGAGAGCTGCACGCCATTCTGCGGCGGCAG
GAAGATTTTTACCCATTCCTGAAGGACAACCGGGAAAAGATCGAGAAGATCCTGACCTTCCGCATCCCCT
ACTACGTGGGCCCTCTGGCCAGGGGAAACAGCAGATTCGCCTGGATGACCAGAAAGAGCGAGGAAACCAT
CACCCCCTGGAACTTCGAGGAAGTGGTGGACAAGGGCGCTTCCGCCCAGAGCTTCATCGAGCGGATGACC
AACTTCGATAAGAACCTGCCCAACGAGAAGGTGCTGCCCAAGCACAGCCTGCTGTACGAGTACTTCACCG
TGTATAACGAGCTGACCAAAGTGAAATACGTGACCGAGGGAATGAGAAAGCCCGCCTTCCTGAGCGGCGA
GCAGAAAAAGGCCATCGTGGACCTGCTGTTCAAGACCAACCGGAAAGTGACCGTGAAGCAGCTGAAAGAG
GACTACTTCAAGAAAATCGAGTGCTTCGACTCCGTGGAAATCTCCGGCGTGGAAGATCGGTTCAACGCCT
CCCTGGGCACATACCACGATCTGCTGAAAATTATCAAGGACAAGGACTTCCTGGACAATGAGGAAAACGA
GGACATTCTGGAAGATATCGTGCTGACCCTGACACTGTTTGAGGACAGAGAGATGATCGAGGAACGGCTG
AAAACCTATGCCCACCTGTTCGACGACAAAGTGATGAAGCAGCTGAAGCGGCGGAGATACACCGGCTGGG
GCAGGCTGAGCCGGAAGCTGATCAACGGCATCCGGGACAAGCAGTCCGGCAAGACAATCCTGGATTTCCT
GAAGTCCGACGGCTTCGCCAACAGAAACTTCATGCAGCTGATCCACGACGACAGCCTGACCTTTAAAGAG
GACATCCAGAAAGCCCAGGTGTCCGGCCAGGGCGATAGCCTGCACGAGCACATTGCCAATCTGGCCGGCA
GCCCCGCCATTAAGAAGGGCATCCTGCAGACAGTGAAGGTGGTGGACGAGCTCGTGAAAGTGATGGGCCG
GCACAAGCCCGAGAACATCGTGATCGAAATGGCCAGAGAGAACCAGACCACCCAGAAGGGACAGAAGAAC
AGCCGCGAGAGAATGAAGCGGATCGAAGAGGGCATCAAAGAGCTGGGCAGCCAGATCCTGAAAGAACACC
CCGTGGAAAACACCCAGCTGCAGAACGAGAAGCTGTACCTGTACTACCTGCAGAATGGGCGGGATATGTA
CGTGGACCAGGAACTGGACATCAACCGGCTGTCCGACTACGATGTGGACGCCATCGTGCCTCAGAGCTTT
CTGAAGGACGACTCCATCGACAACAAGGTGCTGACCAGAAGCGACAAGAACCGGGGCAAGAGCGACAACG
TGCCCTCCGAAGAGGTCGTGAAGAAGATGAAGAACTACTGGCGGCAGCTGCTGAACGCCAAGCTGATTAC
CCAGAGAAAGTTCGACAATCTGACCAAGGCCGAGAGAGGCGGCCTGAGCGAACTGGATAAGGCCGGCTTC
ATCAAGAGACAGCTGGTGGAAACCCGGCAGATCACAAAGCACGTGGCACAGATCCTGGACTCCCGGATGA
ACACTAAGTACGACGAGAATGACAAGCTGATCCGGGAAGTGAAAGTGATCACCCTGAAGTCCAAGCTGGT
GTCCGATTTCCGGAAGGATTTCCAGTTTTACAAAGTGCGCGAGATCAACAACTACCACCACGCCCACGAC
GCCTACCTGAACGCCGTCGTGGGAACCGCCCTGATCAAAAAGTACCCTAAGCTGGAAAGCGAGTTCGTGT
ACGGCGACTACAAGGTGTACGACGTGCGGAAGATGATCGCCAAGAGCGAGCAGGAAATCGGCAAGGCTAC
CGCCAAGTACTTCTTCTACAGCAACATCATGAACTTTTTCAAGACCGAGATTACCCTGGCCAACGGCGAG
ATCCGGAAGCGGCCTCTGATCGAGACAAACGGCGAAACCGGGGAGATCGTGTGGGATAAGGGCCGGGATT
TTGCCACCGTGCGGAAAGTGCTGAGCATGCCCCAAGTGAATATCGTGAAAAAGACCGAGGTGCAGACAGG
CGGCTTCAGCAAAGAGTCTATCCTGCCCAAGAGGAACAGCGATAAGCTGATCGCCAGAAAGAAGGACTGG
GACCCTAAGAAGTACGGCGGCTTCGACAGCCCCACCGTGGCCTATTCTGTGCTGGTGGTGGCCAAAGTGG
AAAAGGGCAAGTCCAAGAAACTGAAGAGTGTGAAAGAGCTGCTGGGGATCACCATCATGGAAAGAAGCAG
CTTCGAGAAGAATCCCATCGACTTTCTGGAAGCCAAGGGCTACAAAGAAGTGAAAAAGGACCTGATCATC
AAGCTGCCTAAGTACTCCCTGTTCGAGCTGGAAAACGGCCGGAAGAGAATGCTGGCCTCTGCCGGCGAAC
TGCAGAAGGGAAACGAACTGGCCCTGCCCTCCAAATATGTGAACTTCCTGTACCTGGCCAGCCACTATGA
GAAGCTGAAGGGCTCCCCCGAGGATAATGAGCAGAAACAGCTGTTTGTGGAACAGCACAAGCACTACCTG
GACGAGATCATCGAGCAGATCAGCGAGTTCTCCAAGAGAGTGATCCTGGCCGACGCTAATCTGGACAAAG
TGCTGTCCGCCTACAACAAGCACCGGGATAAGCCCATCAGAGAGCAGGCCGAGAATATCATCCACCTGTT
TACCCTGACCAATCTGGGAGCCCCTGCCGCCTTCAAGTACTTTGACACCACCATCGACCGGAAGAGGTAC
ACCAGCACCAAAGAGGTGCTGGACGCCACCCTGATCCACCAGAGCATCACCGGCCTGTACGAGACACGGA
TCGACCTGTCTCAGCTGGGAGGCGACAAAAGGCCGGCGGCCACGAAAAAGGCCGGCCAGGGAGGAGGATC
CCTGCCCACCTGCAGCTGTCTTGATCGAGTTATACAAAAAGACAAAGGCCCATATTATACACACCTTGGG
GCAGGACCAAGTGTTGCTGCTGTCAGGGAAATCATGGAGAATAGGTATGGTCAAAAAGGAAACGCAATAA
GGATAGAAATAGTAGTGTACACCGGTAAAGAAGGGAAAAGCTCTCATGGGTGTCCAATTGCTAAGTGGGT
TTTAAGAAGAAGCAGTGATGAAGAAAAAGTTCTTTGTTTGGTCCGGCAGCGTACAGGCCACCACTGTCCA
ACTGCTGTGATGGTGGTGCTCATCATGGTGTGGGATGGCATCCCTCTTCCAATGGCCGACCGGCTATACA
CAGAGCTCACAGAGAATCTAAAGTCATACAATGGGCACCCTACCGACAGAAGATGCACCCTCAATGAAAA
TCGTACCTGTACATGTCAAGGAATTGATCCAGAGACTTGTGGAGCTTCATTCTCTTTTGGCTGTTCATGG
AGTATGTACTTTAATGGCTGTAAGTTTGGTAGAAGCCCAAGCCCCAGAAGATTTAGAATTGATCCAAGCT
CTCCCTTACATGAAAAAAACCTTGAAGATAACTTACAGAGTTTGGCTACACGATTAGCTCCAATTTATAA
GCAGTATGCTCCAGTAGCTTACCAAAATCAGGTGGAATATGAAAATGTTGCCCGAGAATGTCGGCTTGGC
AGCAAGGAAGGTCGACCCTTCTCTGGGGTCACTGCTTGCCTGGACTTCTGTGCTCATCCCTACAGGGCCA
TTCACAACATGAATAATGGAAGCACTGTGGTTTGTACCTTAACTCGAGAAGATAACCGCTCTTTGGGTGT
TATTCCTCAAGATGAGCAGCTCCATGTGCTACCTCTTTATAAGCTTTCAGACACAGATGAGTTTGGCTCC
AAGGAAGGAATGGAAGCCAAGATCAAATCTGGGGCCATCGAGGTCCTGGCACCCCGCCGCAAAAAAAGAA
CGTGTTTCACTCAGCCTGTTCCCCGTTCTGGAAAGAAGAGGGCTGCGATGATGACAGAGGTTCTTGCACA
TAAGATAAGGGCAGTGGAAAAGAAACCTATTCCCCGAATCAAGCGGAAGAATAACTCAACAACAACAAAC
AACAGTAAGCCTTCGTCACTGCCAACCTTAGGGAGTAACACTGAGACCGTGCAACCTGAAGTAAAAAGTG
AAACCGAACCCCATTTTATCTTAAAAAGTTCAGACAACACTAAAACTTATTCGCTGATGCCATCCGCTCC
TCACCCAGTGAAAGAGGCATCTCCAGGCTTCTCCTGGTCCCCGAAGACTGCTTCAGCCACACCAGCTCCA
CTGAAGAATGACGCAACAGCCTCATGCGGGTTTTCAGAAAGAAGCAGCACTCCCCACTGTACGATGCCTT
CGGGAAGACTCAGTGGTGCCAATGCTGCAGCTGCTGATGGCCCTGGCATTTCACAGCTTGGCGAAGTGGC
TCCTCTCCCCACCCTGTCTGCTCCTGTGATGGAGCCCCTCATTAATTCTGAGCCTTCCACTGGTGTGACT
GAGCCGCTAACGCCTCATCAGCCAAACCACCAGCCCTCCTTCCTCACCTCTCCTCAAGACCTTGCCTCTT
CTCCAATGGAAGAAGATGAGCAGCATTCTGAAGCAGATGAGCCTCCATCAGACGAACCCCTATCTGATGA
CCCCCTGTCACCTGCTGAGGAGAAATTGCCCCACATTGATGAGTATTGGTCAGACAGTGAGCACATCTTT
TTGGATGCAAATATTGGTGGGGTGGCCATCGCACCTGCTCACGGCTCGGTTTTGATTGAGTGTGCCCGGC
GAGAGCTGCACGCTACCACTCCTGTTGAGCACCCCAACCGTAATCATCCAACCCGCCTCTCCCTTGTCTT
TTACCAGCACAAAAACCTAAATAAGCCCCAACATGGTTTTGAACTAAACAAGATTAAGTTTGAGGCTAAA
GAAGCTAAGAATAAGAAAATGAAGGCCTCAGAGCAAAAAGACCAGGCAGCTAATGAAGGTCCAGAACAGT
CCTCTGAAGTAAATGAATTGAACCAAATTCCTTCTCATAAAGCATTAACATTAACCCATGACAATGTTGT
CACCGTGTCCCCTTATGCTCTCACACACGTTGCGGGGCCCTATAACCATTGGGTCATGGCCGGCCAGGCA
AAAAAGAAAAAGGAATTCGGCAGTGGAGAGGGCAGAGGAAGTCTGCTAACATGCGGTGACGTCGAGGAGA
ATCCTGGCCCAGTGAGCAAGGGCGAGGAGGATAACATGGCCATCATCAAGGAGTTCATGCGCTTCAAGGT
GCACATGGAGGGCTCCGTGAACGGCCACGAGTTCGAGATCGAGGGCGAGGGCGAGGGCCGCCCCTACGAG
GGCACCCAGACCGCCAAGCTGAAGGTGACCAAGGGTGGCCCCCTGCCCTTCGCCTGGGACATCCTGTCCC
CTCAGTTCATGTACGGCTCCAAGGCCTACGTGAAGCACCCCGCCGACATCCCCGACTACTTGAAGCTGTC
CTTCCCCGAGGGCTTCAAGTGGGAGCGCGTGATGAACTTCGAGGACGGCGGCGTGGTGACCGTGACCCAG
GACTCCTCCCTGCAGGACGGCGAGTTCATCTACAAGGTGAAGCTGCGCGGCACCAACTTCCCCTCCGACG
GCCCCGTAATGCAGAAGAAAACCATGGGCTGGGAGGCCTCCTCCGAGCGGATGTACCCCGAGGACGGCGC
CCTGAAGGGCGAGATCAAGCAGAGGCTGAAGCTGAAGGACGGCGGCCACTACGACGCTGAGGTCAAGACC
ACCTACAAGGCCAAGAAGCCCGTGCAGCTGCCCGGCGCCTACAACGTCAACATCAAGTTGGACATCACCT
CCCACAACGAGGACTACACCATCGTGGAACAGTACGAACGCGCCGAGGGCCGCCACTCCACCGGCGGCAT
GGACGAGCTGTACAAGTAAGAATTCTAACTAGAGCTCGCTGATCAGCCTCGACTGTGCCTTCTAGTTGCC
AGCCATCTGTTGTTTGCCCCTCCCCCGTGCCTTCCTTGACCCTGGAAGGTGCCACTCCCACTGTCCTTTC
CTAATAAAATGAGGAAATTGCATCGCATTGTCTGAGTAGGTGTCATTCTATTCTGGGGGGTGGGGTGGGG
CAGGACAGCAAGGGGGAGGATTGGGAAGAGAATAGCAGGCATGCTGGGGAGCGGCCGCAGGAACCCCTAG
TGATGGAGTTGGCCACTCCCTCTCTGCGCGCTCGCTCGCTCACTGAGGCCGGGCGACCAAAGGTCGCCCG
ACGCCCGGGCTTTGCCCGGGCGGCCTCAGTGAGCGAGCGAGCGCGCAGCTGCCTGCAGGGGCGCCTGATG
CGGTATTTTCTCCTTACGCATCTGTGCGGTATTTCACACCGCATA
[142 nt withheld, positions 8866-9007]
C
[141 nt withheld, positions 9009-9149]
CCTTTGACGTTGGAGTCCACGTTCTTT
[37 nt withheld, positions 9177-9213]
ACCCTATCTCGGGCTATTCTTTTGATTTATAAGGGATTTTGCCGATTTCGGCCTATTGGTTAAAAAATGA
GCTGATTTAACAAAAATTTAACGCGAATTTTAACAAAATATTAACGTTTACAATTTTATGGTGCACTCTC
AGTACAATCTGCTCTGATGCCGCATAGTTAAGCCAGCCCCGACACCCGCCAACACCCGCTGACGCGCCCT
GACGGGCTTGTCTGCTCCCGGCATCCGCTTACAGACAAGCTGTGACCGTCTCCGGGAGCTGCATGTGTCA
GAGGTTTTCACCGTCATCACCGAAACGCGCGAGACGAAAGGGCCTCGTGATACGCCTATTTTTATAGGTT
AATGTCATGATAATAATGGTTTCTTAGACGTCAGGTGGCACTTTTCGGGGAAATGTGCGCGGAACCCCTA
TTTGTTTATTTTTCTAAATACATTCAAATATGTATCCGCTCATGAGACAATAACCCTGATAAATGCTTCA
ATAATATTGAAAAAGGAAGAGTATGAGTATTCAACATTTCCGTGTCGCCCTTATTCCCTTTTTTGCGGCA
TTTTGCCTTCCTGTTTTTGCTCACCCAGAAACGCTGGTGAAAGTAAAAGATGCTGAAGATCAGTTGGGTG
CACGAGTGGGTTACATCGAACTGGATCTCAACAGCGGTAAGATCCTTGAGAGTTTTCGCCCCGAAGAACG
TTTTCCAATGATGAGCACTTTTAAAGTTCTGCTATGTGGCGCGGTATTATCCCGTATTGACGCCGGGCAA
GAGCAACTCGGTCGCCGCATACACTATTCTCAGAATGACTTGGTTGAGTACTCACCAGTCACAGAAAAGC
ATCTTACGGATGGCATGACAGTAAGAGAATTATGCAGTGCTGCCATAACCATGAGTGATAACACTGCGGC
CAACTTACTTCTGACAACGATCGGAGGACCGAAGGAGCTAACCGCTTTTTTGCACAACATGGGGGATCAT
GTAACTCGCCTTGATCGTTGGGAACCGGAGCTGAATGAAGCCATACCAAACGACGAGCGTGACACCACGA
TGCCTGTAGCAATGGCAACAACGTTGCGCAAACTATTAACTGGCGAACTACTTACTCTAGCTTCCCGGCA
ACAATTAATAGACTGGATGGAGGCGGATAAAGTTGCAGGACCACTTCTGCGCTCGGCCCTTCCGGCTGGC
TGGTTTATTGCTGATAAATCTGGAGCCGGTGAGCGTGGAAGCCGCGGTATCATTGCAGCACTGGGGCCAG
ATGGTAAGCCCTCCCGTATCGTAGTTATCTACACGACGGGGAGTCAGGCAACTATGGATGAACGAAATAG
ACAGATCGCTGAGATAGGTGCCTCACTGATTAAGCATTGGTAACTGTCAGACCAAGTTTACTCATATATA
CTTTAGATTGATTTAAAACTTCATTTTTAATTTAAAAGGATCTAGGTGAAGATCCTTTTTGATAATCTCA
TGACCAAAATCCCTTAACGTGAGTTTTCGTTCCACTGAGCGTCAGACCCCGTAGAAAAGATCAAAGGATC
TTCTTGAGATCCTTTTTTTCTGCGCGTAATCTGCTGCTTGCAAACAAAAAAACCACCGCTACCAGCGGTG
GTTTGTTTGCCGGATCAAGAGCTACCAACTCTTTTTCCGAAGGTAACTGGCTTCAGCAGAGCGCAGATAC
CAAATACTGTCCTTCTAGTGTAGCCGTAGTTAGGCCACCACTTCAAGAACTCTGTAGCACCGCCTACATA
CCTCGCTCTGCTAATCCTGTTACCAGTGGCTGCTGCCAGTGGCGATAAGTCGTGTCTTACCGGGTTGGAC
TCAAGACGATAGTTACCGGATAAGGCGCAGCGGTCGGGCTGAACGGGGGGTTCGTGCACACAGCCCAGCT
TGGAGCGAACGACCTACACCGAACTGAGATACCTACAGCGTGAGCTATGAGAAAGCGCCACGCTTCCCGA
AGGGAGAAAGGCGGACAGGTATCCGGTAAGCGGCAGGGTCGGAACAGGAGAGCGCACGAGGGAGCTTCCA
GGGGGAAACGCCTGGTATCTTTATAGTCCTGTCGGGTTTCGCCACCTCTGACTTGAGCGTCGATTTTTGT
GATGCTCGTCAGGGGGGCGGAGCCTATGGAAAAACGCCAGCAACGCGGCCTTTTTACGGTTCCTGGCCTT
TTGCTGGCCTTTTGCTCACATGT
Features (pLannotate 1.2.2; 21 found; start..end, strand, type, name):
      1..241     +  promoter       U6 promoter: RNA polymerase III promoter for human U6 snRNA
    270..345     +  misc_RNA       gRNA scaffold: guide RNA scaffold for the Streptococcus pyogenes CRISPR/Cas9 system
    352..395     +  misc_RNA       gRNA scaffold (fragment): guide RNA scaffold for the Streptococcus pyogenes CRISPR/Cas9 system
    442..727     +  enhancer       CMV enhancer: human cytomegalovirus immediate early enhancer; contains an 18-bp deletion relative to the standard CMV enhancer
    729..1006    +  promoter       chicken β-actin promoter: No description available
   1007..1235    +  intron         hybrid intron: hybrid between chicken β-actin (CBA) and minute virus of mice (MMV) introns (Gray et al., 2011)
   1256..1283    +  CDS            3xHA (fragment): three tandem HA epitope tags
   1316..5416    +  CDS            Cas9: Cas9 (Csn1) endonuclease from the Streptococcus pyogenes Type II CRISPR/Cas system generates RNA-guided double strand breaks in DNA
   5417..5450    +  CDS            nucleoplasmin NLS (fragment): bipartite nuclear localization signal from nucleoplasmin
   5462..7615    +  CDS            TET1 (fragment): TET1_HUMAN - Also known as CXXC6, KIAA1676, LCX. Experimental evidence at protein level: Swiss-Prot protein existence level 1. Dioxygenase that catalyzes the conversion of the modified genomic base 5-methylcytosine (5mC) into 5-hydroxymethylcytosine (5hmC) and plays a key role in active DNA demethylation. Also mediates subsequent conversion of 5hmC into 5-formylcytosine (5fC), and conversion of 5fC to 5-carboxylcytosine (5caC). Conversion of 5mC into 5hmC, 5fC and 5caC probably constitutes the first step in cytosine demethylation. Methylation at the C5 position of cytosine bases is an epigenet
   7618..7642    +  CDS            nucleoplasmin NLS (fragment): bipartite nuclear localization signal from nucleoplasmin
   7712..8418    +  CDS            mCherry (fragment): monomeric derivative of DsRed fluorescent protein (Shaner et al., 2004) mammalian codon-optimized
   8453..8564    +  polyA_signal   bGH poly(A) signal: bovine growth hormone polyadenylation signal
   8669..8809    +  repeat_region  AAV2 ITR: inverted terminal repeat of adeno-associated virus serotype 2 inverted
   8814..8865    -  misc_feature   bom (fragment): basis of mobility region from pBR322
   8884..9264    +  rep_origin     M13 ori (sequence partly withheld): M13 bacteriophage origin of replication; arrow indicates direction of (+) strand synthesis
   9340..9389    -  misc_feature   bom (fragment): basis of mobility region from pBR322
   9491..9526    -  CDS            rop (fragment): Rop protein, which maintains plasmids at low copy number; rop
   9621..9725    +  promoter       AmpR promoter: bla
   9726..10586   +  CDS            AmpR: β-lactamase; bla; confers resistance to ampicillin, carbenicillin, and related antibiotics
  10757..11345   +  rep_origin     ori: high-copy-number ColE1/pMB1/pBR322/pUC origin of replication
