>Addgene plasmid #129041 | pSpdCas9-hudTET1CD-T2A-mCherry(PX458)-SghuTSDR-1 | addgene full sequence | sequence record 256196 | Addgene NGS Result
GAGGGCCTATTTCCCATGATTCCTTCATATTTGCATATACGATACAAGGCTGTTAGAGAGATAATTGGAA
TTAATTTGACTGTAAACACAAAGATATTAGTACAAAATACGTGACGTAGAAAGTAATAATTTCTTGGGTA
GTTTGCAGTTTTAAAATTATGTTTTAAAATGGACTATCATATGCTTACCGTAACTTGAAAGTATTTCGAT
TTCTTGGCTTTATATATCTTGTGGAAAGGACGAAACACCGTCTGTGGTTTTGAGATTCTGTTTTAGAGCT
AGAAATAGCAAGTTAAAATAAGGCTAGTCCGTTATCAACTTGAAAAAGTGGCACCGAGTCGGTGCTTTTT
TGTTTTAGAGCTAGAAATAGCAAGTTAAAATAAGGCTAGTCCGTTTTTAGCGCGTGCGCCAATTCTGCAG
ACAAATGGCTCTAGAGGTACCCGTTACATAACTTACGGTAAATGGCCCGCCTGGCTGACCGCCCAACGAC
CCCCGCCCATTGACGTCAATAGTAACGCCAATAGGGACTTTCCATTGACGTCAATGGGTGGAGTATTTAC
GGTAAACTGCCCACTTGGCAGTACATCAAGTGTATCATATGCCAAGTACGCCCCCTATTGACGTCAATGA
CGGTAAATGGCCCGCCTGGCATTGTGCCCAGTACATGACCTTATGGGACTTTCCTACTTGGCAGTACATC
TACGTATTAGTCATCGCTATTACCATGGTCGAGGTGAGCCCCACGTTCTGCTTCACTCTCCCCATCTCCC
CCCCCTCCCCACCCCCAATTTTGTATTTATTTATTTTTTAATTATTTTGTGCAGCGATGGGGGCGGGGGG
GGGGGGGGGGCGCGCGCCGGGGGGGGGGGGGGGGGGGGGGGGGGGGGGGGGGGSGRGGSGGRGRGGKGCG
GCGGCAGCCAATCAGAGCGGCGCGCTCCGAAAGTTTCCTTTTATGGCGAGGCGGCGGCGGCGGCGGCCCT
ATAAAAAGCGAAGCGCGCGGCGGGCGGGAGTCGCTGCGCGCTGCCTTCGCCCCGTGCCCCGCTCCGCCGC
CGCCTCGCGCCGCCCGCCCCGGCTCTGACTGACCGCGTTACTCCCACAGGTGAGCGGGCGGGACGGCCCT
TCTCCTCCGGGCTGTAATTAGCTGAGCAAGAGGTAAGGGTTTAAGGGATGGTTGGTTGGTGGGGTATTAA
TGTTTAATTACCTGGAGCACCTGCCTGAAATCACTTTTTTTCAGGTTGGACCGGTGCCACCATGTACCCA
TACGATGTTCCAGATTACGCTTCGCCGAAGAAAAAGCGCAAGGTCGAAGCGTCCGACAAGAAGTACAGCA
TCGGCCTGGCCATCGGCACCAACTCTGTGGGCTGGGCCGTGATCACCGACGAGTACAAGGTGCCCAGCAA
GAAATTCAAGGTGCTGGGCAACACCGACCGGCACAGCATCAAGAAGAACCTGATCGGAGCCCTGCTGTTC
GACAGCGGCGAAACAGCCGAGGCCACCCGGCTGAAGAGAACCGCCAGAAGAAGATACACCAGACGGAAGA
ACCGGATCTGCTATCTGCAAGAGATCTTCAGCAACGAGATGGCCAAGGTGGACGACAGCTTCTTCCACAG
ACTGGAAGAGTCCTTCCTGGTGGAAGAGGATAAGAAGCACGAGCGGCACCCCATCTTCGGCAACATCGTG
GACGAGGTGGCCTACCACGAGAAGTACCCCACCATCTACCACCTGAGAAAGAAACTGGTGGACAGCACCG
ACAAGGCCGACCTGCGGCTGATCTATCTGGCCCTGGCCCACATGATCAAGTTCCGGGGCCACTTCCTGAT
CGAGGGCGACCTGAACCCCGACAACAGCGACGTGGACAAGCTGTTCATCCAGCTGGTGCAGACCTACAAC
CAGCTGTTCGAGGAAAACCCCATCAACGCCAGCGGCGTGGACGCCAAGGCCATCCTGTCTGCCAGACTGA
GCAAGAGCAGACGGCTGGAAAATCTGATCGCCCAGCTGCCCGGCGAGAAGAAGAATGGCCTGTTCGGCAA
CCTGATTGCCCTGAGCCTGGGCCTGACCCCCAACTTCAAGAGCAACTTCGACCTGGCCGAGGATGCCAAA
CTGCAGCTGAGCAAGGACACCTACGACGACGACCTGGACAACCTGCTGGCCCAGATCGGCGACCAGTACG
CCGACCTGTTTCTGGCCGCCAAGAACCTGTCCGACGCCATCCTGCTGAGCGACATCCTGAGAGTGAACAC
CGAGATCACCAAGGCCCCCCTGAGCGCCTCTATGATCAAGAGATACGACGAGCACCACCAGGACCTGACC
CTGCTGAAAGCTCTCGTGCGGCAGCAGCTGCCTGAGAAGTACAAAGAGATTTTCTTCGACCAGAGCAAGA
ACGGCTACGCCGGCTACATTGACGGCGGAGCCAGCCAGGAAGAGTTCTACAAGTTCATCAAGCCCATCCT
GGAAAAGATGGACGGCACCGAGGAACTGCTCGTGAAGCTGAACAGAGAGGACCTGCTGCGGAAGCAGCGG
ACCTTCGACAACGGCAGCATCCCCCACCAGATCCACCTGGGAGAGCTGCACGCCATTCTGCGGCGGCAGG
AAGATTTTTACCCATTCCTGAAGGACAACCGGGAAAAGATCGAGAAGATCCTGACCTTCCGCATCCCCTA
CTACGTGGGCCCTCTGGCCAGGGGAAACAGCAGATTCGCCTGGATGACCAGAAAGAGCGAGGAAACCATC
ACCCCCTGGAACTTCGAGGAAGTGGTGGACAAGGGCGCTTCCGCCCAGAGCTTCATCGAGCGGATGACCA
ACTTCGATAAGAACCTGCCCAACGAGAAGGTGCTGCCCAAGCACAGCCTGCTGTACGAGTACTTCACCGT
GTATAACGAGCTGACCAAAGTGAAATACGTGACCGAGGGAATGAGAAAGCCCGCCTTCCTGAGCGGCGAG
CAGAAAAAGGCCATCGTGGACCTGCTGTTCAAGACCAACCGGAAAGTGACCGTGAAGCAGCTGAAAGAGG
ACTACTTCAAGAAAATCGAGTGCTTCGACTCCGTGGAAATCTCCGGCGTGGAAGATCGGTTCAACGCCTC
CCTGGGCACATACCACGATCTGCTGAAAATTATCAAGGACAAGGACTTCCTGGACAATGAGGAAAACGAG
GACATTCTGGAAGATATCGTGCTGACCCTGACACTGTTTGAGGACAGAGAGATGATCGAGGAACGGCTGA
AAACCTATGCCCACCTGTTCGACGACAAAGTGATGAAGCAGCTGAAGCGGCGGAGATACACCGGCTGGGG
CAGGCTGAGCCGGAAGCTGATCAACGGCATCCGGGACAAGCAGTCCGGCAAGACAATCCTGGATTTCCTG
AAGTCCGACGGCTTCGCCAACAGAAACTTCATGCAGCTGATCCACGACGACAGCCTGACCTTTAAAGAGG
ACATCCAGAAAGCCCAGGTGTCCGGCCAGGGCGATAGCCTGCACGAGCACATTGCCAATCTGGCCGGCAG
CCCCGCCATTAAGAAGGGCATCCTGCAGACAGTGAAGGTGGTGGACGAGCTCGTGAAAGTGATGGGCCGG
CACAAGCCCGAGAACATCGTGATCGAAATGGCCAGAGAGAACCAGACCACCCAGAAGGGACAGAAGAACA
GCCGCGAGAGAATGAAGCGGATCGAAGAGGGCATCAAAGAGCTGGGCAGCCAGATCCTGAAAGAACACCC
CGTGGAAAACACCCAGCTGCAGAACGAGAAGCTGTACCTGTACTACCTGCAGAATGGGCGGGATATGTAC
GTGGACCAGGAACTGGACATCAACCGGCTGTCCGACTACGATGTGGACGCCATCGTGCCTCAGAGCTTTC
TGAAGGACGACTCCATCGACAACAAGGTGCTGACCAGAAGCGACAAGAACCGGGGCAAGAGCGACAACGT
GCCCTCCGAAGAGGTCGTGAAGAAGATGAAGAACTACTGGCGGCAGCTGCTGAACGCCAAGCTGATTACC
CAGAGAAAGTTCGACAATCTGACCAAGGCCGAGAGAGGCGGCCTGAGCGAACTGGATAAGGCCGGCTTCA
TCAAGAGACAGCTGGTGGAAACCCGGCAGATCACAAAGCACGTGGCACAGATCCTGGACTCCCGGATGAA
CACTAAGTACGACGAGAATGACAAGCTGATCCGGGAAGTGAAAGTGATCACCCTGAAGTCCAAGCTGGTG
TCCGATTTCCGGAAGGATTTCCAGTTTTACAAAGTGCGCGAGATCAACAACTACCACCACGCCCACGACG
CCTACCTGAACGCCGTCGTGGGAACCGCCCTGATCAAAAAGTACCCTAAGCTGGAAAGCGAGTTCGTGTA
CGGCGACTACAAGGTGTACGACGTGCGGAAGATGATCGCCAAGAGCGAGCAGGAAATCGGCAAGGCTACC
GCCAAGTACTTCTTCTACAGCAACATCATGAACTTTTTCAAGACCGAGATTACCCTGGCCAACGGCGAGA
TCCGGAAGCGGCCTCTGATCGAGACAAACGGCGAAACCGGGGAGATCGTGTGGGATAAGGGCCGGGATTT
TGCCACCGTGCGGAAAGTGCTGAGCATGCCCCAAGTGAATATCGTGAAAAAGACCGAGGTGCAGACAGGC
GGCTTCAGCAAAGAGTCTATCCTGCCCAAGAGGAACAGCGATAAGCTGATCGCCAGAAAGAAGGACTGGG
ACCCTAAGAAGTACGGCGGCTTCGACAGCCCCACCGTGGCCTATTCTGTGCTGGTGGTGGCCAAAGTGGA
AAAGGGCAAGTCCAAGAAACTGAAGAGTGTGAAAGAGCTGCTGGGGATCACCATCATGGAAAGAAGCAGC
TTCGAGAAGAATCCCATCGACTTTCTGGAAGCCAAGGGCTACAAAGAAGTGAAAAAGGACCTGATCATCA
AGCTGCCTAAGTACTCCCTGTTCGAGCTGGAAAACGGCCGGAAGAGAATGCTGGCCTCTGCCGGCGAACT
GCAGAAGGGAAACGAACTGGCCCTGCCCTCCAAATATGTGAACTTCCTGTACCTGGCCAGCCACTATGAG
AAGCTGAAGGGCTCCCCCGAGGATAATGAGCAGAAACAGCTGTTTGTGGAACAGCACAAGCACTACCTGG
ACGAGATCATCGAGCAGATCAGCGAGTTCTCCAAGAGAGTGATCCTGGCCGACGCTAATCTGGACAAAGT
GCTGTCCGCCTACAACAAGCACCGGGATAAGCCCATCAGAGAGCAGGCCGAGAATATCATCCACCTGTTT
ACCCTGACCAATCTGGGAGCCCCTGCCGCCTTCAAGTACTTTGACACCACCATCGACCGGAAGAGGTACA
CCAGCACCAAAGAGGTGCTGGACGCCACCCTGATCCACCAGAGCATCACCGGCCTGTACGAGACACGGAT
CGACCTGTCTCAGCTGGGAGGCGACAAAAGGCCGGCGGCCACGAAAAAGGCCGGCCAGGGAGGAGGATCC
CTGCCCACCTGCAGCTGTCTTGATCGAGTTATACAAAAAGACAAAGGCCCATATTATACACACCTTGGGG
CAGGACCAAGTGTTGCTGCTGTCAGGGAAATCATGGAGAATAGGTATGGTCAAAAAGGAAACGCAATAAG
GATAGAAATAGTAGTGTACACCGGTAAAGAAGGGAAAAGCTCTCATGGGTGTCCAATTGCTAAGTGGGTT
TTAAGAAGAAGCAGTGATGAAGAAAAAGTTCTTTGTTTGGTCCGGCAGCGTACAGGCCACCACTGTCCAA
CTGCTGTGATGGTGGTGCTCATCATGGTGTGGGATGGCATCCCTCTTCCAATGGCCGACCGGCTATACAC
AGAGCTCACAGAGAATCTAAAGTCATACAATGGGCACCCTACCGACAGAAGATGCACCCTCAATGAAAAT
CGTACCTGTACATGTCAAGGAATTGATCCAGAGACTTGTGGAGCTTCATTCTCTTTTGGCTGTTCATGGA
GTATGTACTTTAATGGCTGTAAGTTTGGTAGAAGCCCAAGCCCCAGAAGATTTAGAATTGATCCAAGCTC
TCCCTTACATGAAAAAAACCTTGAAGATAACTTACAGAGTTTGGCTACACGATTAGCTCCAATTTATAAG
CAGTATGCTCCAGTAGCTTACCAAAATCAGGTGGAATATGAAAATGTTGCCCGAGAATGTCGGCTTGGCA
GCAAGGAAGGTCGACCCTTCTCTGGGGTCACTGCTTGCCTGGACTTCTGTGCTCATCCCTACAGGGCCAT
TCACAACATGAATAATGGAAGCACTGTGGTTTGTACCTTAACTCGAGAAGATAACCGCTCTTTGGGTGTT
ATTCCTCAAGATGAGCAGCTCCATGTGCTACCTCTTTATAAGCTTTCAGACACAGATGAGTTTGGCTCCA
AGGAAGGAATGGAAGCCAAGATCAAATCTGGGGCCATCGAGGTCCTGGCACCCCGCCGCAAAAAAAGAAC
GTGTTTCACTCAGCCTGTTCCCCGTTCTGGAAAGAAGAGGGCTGCGATGATGACAGAGGTTCTTGCACAT
AAGATAAGGGCAGTGGAAAAGAAACCTATTCCCCGAATCAAGCGGAAGAATAACTCAACAACAACAAACA
ACAGTAAGCCTTCGTCACTGCCAACCTTAGGGAGTAACACTGAGACCGTGCAACCTGAAGTAAAAAGTGA
AACCGAACCCCATTTTATCTTAAAAAGTTCAGACAACACTAAAACTTATTCGCTGATGCCATCCGCTCCT
CACCCAGTGAAAGAGGCATCTCCAGGCTTCTCCTGGTCCCCGAAGACTGCTTCAGCCACACCAGCTCCAC
TGAAGAATGACGCAACAGCCTCATGCGGGTTTTCAGAAAGAAGCAGCACTCCCCACTGTACGATGCCTTC
GGGAAGACTCAGTGGTGCCAATGCTGCAGCTGCTGATGGCCCTGGCATTTCACAGCTTGGCGAAGTGGCT
CCTCTCCCCACCCTGTCTGCTCCTGTGATGGAGCCCCTCATTAATTCTGAGCCTTCCACTGGTGTGACTG
AGCCGCTAACGCCTCATCAGCCAAACCACCAGCCCTCCTTCCTCACCTCTCCTCAAGACCTTGCCTCTTC
TCCAATGGAAGAAGATGAGCAGCATTCTGAAGCAGATGAGCCTCCATCAGACGAACCCCTATCTGATGAC
CCCCTGTCACCTGCTGAGGAGAAATTGCCCCACATTGATGAGTATTGGTCAGACAGTGAGCACATCTTTT
TGGATGCAAATATTGGTGGGGTGGCCATCGCACCTGCTCACGGCTCGGTTTTGATTGAGTGTGCCCGGCG
AGAGCTGCACGCTACCACTCCTGTTGAGCACCCCAACCGTAATCATCCAACCCGCCTCTCCCTTGTCTTT
TACCAGCACAAAAACCTAAATAAGCCCCAACATGGTTTTGAACTAAACAAGATTAAGTTTGAGGCTAAAG
AAGCTAAGAATAAGAAAATGAAGGCCTCAGAGCAAAAAGACCAGGCAGCTAATGAAGGTCCAGAACAGTC
CTCTGAAGTAAATGAATTGAACCAAATTCCTTCTCATAAAGCATTAACATTAACCCATGACAATGTTGTC
ACCGTGTCCCCTTATGCTCTCACACACGTTGCGGGGCCCTATAACCATTGGGTCATGGCCGGCCAGGCAA
AAAAGAAAAAGGAATTCGGCAGTGGAGAGGGCAGAGGAAGTCTGCTAACATGCGGTGACGTCGAGGAGAA
TCCTGGCCCAGTGAGCAAGGGCGAGGAGGATAACATGGCCATCATCAAGGAGTTCATGCGCTTCAAGGTG
CACATGGAGGGCTCCGTGAACGGCCACGAGTTCGAGATCGAGGGCGAGGGCGAGGGCCGCCCCTACGAGG
GCACCCAGACCGCCAAGCTGAAGGTGACCAAGGGTGGCCCCCTGCCCTTCGCCTGGGACATCCTGTCCCC
TCAGTTCATGTACGGCTCCAAGGCCTACGTGAAGCACCCCGCCGACATCCCCGACTACTTGAAGCTGTCC
TTCCCCGAGGGCTTCAAGTGGGAGCGCGTGATGAACTTCGAGGACGGCGGCGTGGTGACCGTGACCCAGG
ACTCCTCCCTGCAGGACGGCGAGTTCATCTACAAGGTGAAGCTGCGCGGCACCAACTTCCCCTCCGACGG
CCCCGTAATGCAGAAGAAAACCATGGGCTGGGAGGCCTCCTCCGAGCGGATGTACCCCGAGGACGGCGCC
CTGAAGGGCGAGATCAAGCAGAGGCTGAAGCTGAAGGACGGCGGCCACTACGACGCTGAGGTCAAGACCA
CCTACAAGGCCAAGAAGCCCGTGCAGCTGCCCGGCGCCTACAACGTCAACATCAAGTTGGACATCACCTC
CCACAACGAGGACTACACCATCGTGGAACAGTACGAACGCGCCGAGGGCCGCCACTCCACCGGCGGCATG
GACGAGCTGTACAAGTAAGAATTCTAACTAGAGCTCGCTGATCAGCCTCGACTGTGCCTTCTAGTTGCCA
GCCATCTGTTGTTTGCCCCTCCCCCGTGCCTTCCTTGACCCTGGAAGGTGCCACTCCCACTGTCCTTTCC
TAATAAAATGAGGAAATTGCATCGCATTGTCTGAGTAGGTGTCATTCTATTCTGGGGGGTGGGGTGGGGC
AGGACAGCAAGGGGGAGGATTGGGAAGAGAATAGCAGGCATGCTGGGGAGCGGCCGCAGGAACCCCTAGT
GATGGAGTTGGCCACTCCCTCTCTGCGCGCTCGCTCGCTCACTGAGGCCGGGCGACCAAAGGTCGCCCGA
CGCCCGGGCTTTGCCCGGGCGGCCTCAGTGAGCGAGCGAGCGCGCAGCTGCCTGCAGGGGCGCCTGATGC
GGTATTTTCTCCTTACGCATCTGTGCGGTATTTCACACCGCATA
[95 nt withheld, positions 8865-8959]
T
[46 nt withheld, positions 8961-9006]
C
[141 nt withheld, positions 9008-9148]
CCTTTGACGTTGGAGTCCACGTTCTTT
[37 nt withheld, positions 9176-9212]
ACTCTATCTCGGGCTATTCTTTTGATTTATAAGGGATTTTGCCGATTTCGGTCTATTGGTTAAAAAATGA
GCTGATTTAACAAAAATTTAACGCGAATTTTAACAAAATATTAACGTTTACAATTTTATGGTGCACTCTC
AGTACAATCTGCTCTGATGCCGCATAGTTAAGCCAGCCCCGACACCCGCCAACACCCGCTGACGCGCCCT
GACGGGCTTGTCTGCTCCCGGCATCCGCTTACAGACAAGCTGTGACCGTCTCCGGGAGCTGCATGTGTCA
GAGGTTTTCACCGTCATCACCGAAACGCGCGAGACGAAAGGGCCTCGTGATACGCCTATTTTTATAGGTT
AATGTCATGATAATAATGGTTTCTTAGACGTCAGGTGGCACTTTTCGGGGAAATGTGCGCGGAACCCCTA
TTTGTTTATTTTTCTAAATACATTCAAATATGTATCCGCTCATGAGACAATAACCCTGATAAATGCTTCA
ATAATATTGAAAAAGGAAGAGTATGAGTATTCAACATTTCCGTGTCGCCCTTATTCCCTTTTTTGCGGCA
TTTTGCCTTCCTGTTTTTGCTCACCCAGAAACGCTGGTGAAAGTAAAAGATGCTGAAGATCAGTTGGGTG
CACGAGTGGGTTACATCGAACTGGATCTCAACAGCGGTAAGATCCTTGAGAGTTTTCGCCCCGAAGAACG
TTTTCCAATGATGAGCACTTTTAAAGTTCTGCTATGTGGCGCGGTATTATCCCGTATTGACGCCGGGCAA
GAGCAACTCGGTCGCCGCATACACTATTCTCAGAATGACTTGGTTGAGTACTCACCAGTCACAGAAAAGC
ATCTTACGGATGGCATGACAGTAAGAGAATTATGCAGTGCTGCCATAACCATGAGTGATAACACTGCGGC
CAACTTACTTCTGACAACGATCGGAGGACCGAAGGAGCTAACCGCTTTTTTGCACAACATGGGGGATCAT
GTAACTCGCCTTGATCGTTGGGAACCGGAGCTGAATGAAGCCATACCAAACGACGAGCGTGACACCACGA
TGCCTGTAGCAATGGCAACAACGTTGCGCAAACTATTAACTGGCGAACTACTTACTCTAGCTTCCCGGCA
ACAATTAATAGACTGGATGGAGGCGGATAAAGTTGCAGGACCACTTCTGCGCTCGGCCCTTCCGGCTGGC
TGGTTTATTGCTGATAAATCTGGAGCCGGTGAGCGTGGAAGCCGCGGTATCATTGCAGCACTGGGGCCAG
ATGGTAAGCCCTCCCGTATCGTAGTTATCTACACGACGGGGAGTCAGGCAACTATGGATGAACGAAATAG
ACAGATCGCTGAGATAGGTGCCTCACTGATTAAGCATTGGTAACTGTCAGACCAAGTTTACTCATATATA
CTTTAGATTGATTTAAAACTTCATTTTTAATTTAAAAGGATCTAGGTGAAGATCCTTTTTGATAATCTCA
TGACCAAAATCCCTTAACGTGAGTTTTCGTTCCACTGAGCGTCAGACCCCGTAGAAAAGATCAAAGGATC
TTCTTGAGATCCTTTTTTTCTGCGCGTAATCTGCTGCTTGCAAACAAAAAAACCACCGCTACCAGCGGTG
GTTTGTTTGCCGGATCAAGAGCTACCAACTCTTTTTCCGAAGGTAACTGGCTTCAGCAGAGCGCAGATAC
CAAATACTGTTCTTCTAGTGTAGCCGTAGTTAGGCCACCACTTCAAGAACTCTGTAGCACCGCCTACATA
CCTCGCTCTGCTAATCCTGTTACCAGTGGCTGCTGCCAGTGGCGATAAGTCGTGTCTTACCGGGTTGGAC
TCAAGACGATAGTTACCGGATAAGGCGCAGCGGTCGGGCTGAACGGGGGGTTCGTGCACACAGCCCAGCT
TGGAGCGAACGACCTACACCGAACTGAGATACCTACAGCGTGAGCTATGAGAAAGCGCCACGCTTCCCGA
AGGGAGAAAGGCGGACAGGTATCCGGTAAGCGGCAGGGTCGGAACAGGAGAGCGCACGAGGGAGCTTCCA
GGGGGAAACGCCTGGTATCTTTATAGTCCTGTCGGGTTTCGCCACCTCTGACTTGAGCGTCGATTTTTGT
GATGCTCGTCAGGGGGGCGGAGCCTATGGAAAAACGCCAGCAACGCGGCCTTTTTACGGTTCCTGGCCTT
TTGCTGGCCTTTTGCTCACATGT
Features (pLannotate 1.2.2; 20 found; start..end, strand, type, name):
      1..241     +  promoter       U6 promoter: RNA polymerase III promoter for human U6 snRNA
    270..345     +  misc_RNA       gRNA scaffold: guide RNA scaffold for the Streptococcus pyogenes CRISPR/Cas9 system
    352..395     +  misc_RNA       gRNA scaffold (fragment): guide RNA scaffold for the Streptococcus pyogenes CRISPR/Cas9 system
    442..727     +  enhancer       CMV enhancer: human cytomegalovirus immediate early enhancer; contains an 18-bp deletion relative to the standard CMV enhancer
   1007..1234    +  intron         hybrid intron: hybrid between chicken β-actin (CBA) and minute virus of mice (MMV) introns (Gray et al., 2011)
   1255..1282    +  CDS            3xHA (fragment): three tandem HA epitope tags
   1315..5415    +  CDS            Cas9: Cas9 (Csn1) endonuclease from the Streptococcus pyogenes Type II CRISPR/Cas system generates RNA-guided double strand breaks in DNA
   5416..5449    +  CDS            nucleoplasmin NLS (fragment): bipartite nuclear localization signal from nucleoplasmin
   5461..7614    +  CDS            TET1 (fragment): TET1_HUMAN - Also known as CXXC6, KIAA1676, LCX. Experimental evidence at protein level: Swiss-Prot protein existence level 1. Dioxygenase that catalyzes the conversion of the modified genomic base 5-methylcytosine (5mC) into 5-hydroxymethylcytosine (5hmC) and plays a key role in active DNA demethylation. Also mediates subsequent conversion of 5hmC into 5-formylcytosine (5fC), and conversion of 5fC to 5-carboxylcytosine (5caC). Conversion of 5mC into 5hmC, 5fC and 5caC probably constitutes the first step in cytosine demethylation. Methylation at the C5 position of cytosine bases is an epigenet
   7617..7641    +  CDS            nucleoplasmin NLS (fragment): bipartite nuclear localization signal from nucleoplasmin
   7711..8417    +  CDS            mCherry (fragment): monomeric derivative of DsRed fluorescent protein (Shaner et al., 2004) mammalian codon-optimized
   8452..8563    +  polyA_signal   bGH poly(A) signal: bovine growth hormone polyadenylation signal
   8668..8808    +  repeat_region  AAV2 ITR: inverted terminal repeat of adeno-associated virus serotype 2 inverted
   8813..8864    -  misc_feature   bom (fragment): basis of mobility region from pBR322
   8883..9338    +  rep_origin     f1 ori (sequence partly withheld): f1 bacteriophage origin of replication; arrow indicates direction of (+) strand synthesis
   9339..9388    -  misc_feature   bom (fragment): basis of mobility region from pBR322
   9490..9525    -  CDS            rop (fragment): Rop protein, which maintains plasmids at low copy number; rop
   9620..9724    +  promoter       AmpR promoter: bla
   9725..10585   +  CDS            AmpR: β-lactamase; bla; confers resistance to ampicillin, carbenicillin, and related antibiotics
  10756..11344   +  rep_origin     ori: high-copy-number ColE1/pMB1/pBR322/pUC origin of replication
