[The description below was written by a language model from this plasmid's Addgene catalogue record and pLannotate feature annotations shown in this document.]
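Description:
pSpdCas9-hudTET1CD-T2A-mCherry(PX458)-SghuTSDR-1 is a mammalian expression plasmid of about 11.4 kb built on the PX458 all-in-one CRISPR backbone. It is propagated in E. coli through a high-copy ColE1/pUC-type origin with ampicillin selection (AmpR). The backbone also retains an f1/M13 phage origin and a single AAV2 ITR, which on its own does not make the plasmid an AAV packaging vector.

Two expression units sit side by side. A human U6 Pol III promoter drives an S. pyogenes-type single guide RNA, sgRNA1, whose spacer targets the human TSDR (the Treg-specific demethylated region of FOXP3, per the associated publication title). Downstream, the CBh hybrid promoter (CMV enhancer, chicken β-actin promoter and a hybrid intron) drives one open reading frame. It consists of an N-terminal HA tag and NLS, nuclease-dead Cas9 (D10A, H840A), NLS sequences, the catalytic domain of human TET1, a T2A peptide and mCherry, and ends at a bGH polyadenylation signal. The T2A element releases mCherry as a separate protein, so red fluorescence marks transfected cells and allows them to be sorted. The promoter field mentions EGFP, but the name, tag field and feature tables all indicate mCherry.

The TET1 domain carries H1671Y and D1673A, which inactivate its dioxygenase activity. The construct therefore serves as the catalytically dead control for targeted DNA demethylation experiments. It recruits the same fusion protein to the TSDR without oxidising 5-methylcytosine, which separates effects of binding from those of demethylation. The depositor and sequencing-derived records differ by one nucleotide and have essentially identical annotations.
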