Addgene plasmid #129041: pSpdCas9-hudTET1CD-T2A-mCherry(PX458)-SghuTSDR-1
Purpose: inactivated control (targeted DNA demethylation_human_TSDR), expression of dCas9-hudTET1CD-T2A-mCherry sgRNA1 targeting human TSDR
Depositing lab: Julia K Polansky. Depositing organization: Charite Universitaetsmedizin Berlin. Publication: Targeted De-Methylation of the FOXP3-TSDR Is Sufficient to Induce Physiological FOXP3 Expression but Not a Functional Treg Phenotype. Kressler C, Gasparoni G, Nordstrom K, Hamo D, Salhab A, Dimitropoulos C, Tierling S, Reinke P, Volk HD, Walter J, Hamann A, Polansky JK. Front Immunol. 2021 Jan 7;11:609891. doi: 10.3389/fimmu.2020.609891. eCollection 2020. PubMed 33488615.
Backbone
  Vector backbone: PX458
  Backbone manufacturer: Feng Zhang (Addgene plasmid # 48138)
  Vector type: Mammalian Expression
Growth in bacteria
  Bacterial resistance: Ampicillin, 100 μg/mL
  Growth temperature: 37°C
  Growth strain: DH5alpha
  Copy number: Unknown
Gene/Insert
  Gene/Insert name: dCas9-hudTET1CD, SgRNA1 (huTSDR) (alt name: dCas9-hudTET1CD-T2A-mCherry)
  gRNA/shRNA sequence: GTCTGTGGTTTTGAGATTCT
  Species: Synthetic
  Mutation: dCas9 (D10A;H840A), catalytic domain huTET1 inactive (H1671Y; D1673A)
  Promoter: CbH (for dCas9-hudTET1CD-T2A-EGFP) U6 (for sgRNA)
  Tag / fusion protein: HA-Tag, NLS (N terminal on insert); T2A-mCherry (C terminal on backbone)
  Cloning method: Restriction Enzyme; 5′ cloning site Unknown (unknown if destroyed); 3′ cloning site Unknown (unknown if destroyed)
  Sequencing primers: 5′ SgRNA-cloning-site: hU6-F (GAGGGCCTATTTCCCATGATT)
Resource information
  A portion of this plasmid was derived from a plasmid made by: mCherry (BbsI removed) from Nicola Patron (Addgene plasmid # 50316); HA tag-NLS-dCas9 from Rudolf Jaenisch (Addgene plasmid # 48223); hudTET1CD from Keith Joung (Addgene plasmid # 49965).
Terms and licenses: Academic/Nonprofit Terms; Industry Terms: Not Available to Industry
How to cite: pSpdCas9-hudTET1CD-T2A-mCherry(PX458)-SghuTSDR-1 was a gift from Julia K Polansky (Addgene plasmid # 129041 ; http://n2t.net/addgene:129041 ; RRID:Addgene_129041)
